>Addgene plasmid #75689 | EGFR gRNA (BRDN0001148919) | addgene full sequence | sequence record 184372 | Addgene Assembled Sequence
CCCGGGTGCAAAGATGGATAAAGTTTTAAACAGAGAGGAATCTTTGCAGCTAATGGACCTTCTAGGTCTT
GAAAGGAGTGGGAATTGGCTCCGGTGCCCGTCAGTGGGCAGAGCGCACATCGCCCACAGTCCCCGAGAAG
TTGGGGGGAGGGGTCGGCAATTGATCCGGTGCCTAGAGAAGGTGGCGCGGGGTAAACTGGGAAAGTGATG
TCGTGTACTGGCTCCGCCTTTTTCCCGAGGGTGGGGGAGAACCGTATATAAGTGCAGTAGTCGCCGTGAA
CGTTCTTTTTCGCAACGGGTTTGCCGCCAGAACACAGGTAAGTGCCGTGTGTGGTTCCCGCGGGCCTGGC
CTCTTTACGGGTTATGGCCCTTGCGTGCCTTGAATTACTTCCACCTGGCTGCAGTACGTGATTCTTGATC
CCGAGCTTCGGGTTGGAAGTGGGTGGGAGAGTTCGAGGCCTTGCGCTTAAGGAGCCCCTTCGCCTCGTGC
TTGAGTTGAGGCCTGGCCTGGGCGCTGGGGCCGCCGCGTGCGAATCTGGTGGCACCTTCGCGCCTGTCTC
GCTGCTTTCGATAAGTCTCTAGCCATTTAAAATTTTTGATGACCTGCTGCGACGCTTTTTTTCTGGCAAG
ATAGTCTTGTAAATGCGGGCCAAGATCTGCACACTGGTATTTCGGTTTTTGGGGCCGCGGGCGGCGACGG
GGCCCGTGCGTCCCAGCGCACATGTTCGGCGAGGCGGGGCCTGCGAGCGCGGCCACCGAGAATCGGACGG
GGGTAGTCTCAAGCTGGCCGGCCTGCTCTGGTGCCTGGCCTCGCGCCGCCGTGTATCGCCCCGCCCTGGG
CGGCAAGGCTGGCCCGGTCGGCACCAGTTGCGTGAGCGGAAAGATGGCCGCTTCCCGGCCCTGCTGCAGG
GAGCTCAAAATGGAGGACGCGGCGCTCGGGAGAGCGGGCGGGTGAGTCACCCACACAAAGGAAAAGGGCC
TTTCCGTCCTCAGCCGTCGCTTCATGTGACTCCACGGAGTACCGGGCGCCGTCCAGGCACCTCGATTAGT
TCTCGAGCTTTTGGAGTACGTCGTCTTTAGGTTGGGGGGAGGGGTTTTATGCGATGGAGTTTCCCCACAC
TGAGTGGGTGGAGACTGAAGTTAGGCCAGCTTGGCACTTGATGTAATTCTCCTTGGAATTTGCCCTTTTT
GAGTTTGGATCTTGGTTCATTCTCAAGCCTCAGACAGTGGTTCAAAGTTTTTTTCTTCCATTTCAGGTGT
CGTGACGTACGGCCACCATGACCGAGTACAAGCCCACGGTGCGCCTCGCCACCCGCGACGACGTCCCCAG
GGCCGTACGCACCCTCGCCGCCGCGTTCGCCGACTACCCCGCCACGCGCCACACCGTCGATCCGGACCGC
CACATCGAGCGGGTCACCGAGCTGCAAGAACTCTTCCTCACGCGCGTCGGGCTCGACATCGGCAAGGTGT
GGGTCGCGGACGACGGCGCCGCCGTGGCGGTCTGGACCACGCCGGAGAGCGTCGAAGCGGGGGCGGTGTT
CGCCGAGATCGGCCCGCGCATGGCCGAGTTGAGCGGTTCCCGGCTGGCCGCGCAGCAACAGATGGAAGGC
CTCCTGGCGCCGCACCGGCCCAAGGAGCCCGCGTGGTTCCTGGCCACCGTCGGAGTCTCGCCCGACCACC
AGGGCAAGGGTCTGGGCAGCGCCGTCGTGCTCCCCGGAGTGGAGGCGGCCGAGCGCGCCGGGGTGCCCGC
CTTCCTGGAGACCTCCGCGCCCCGCAACCTCCCCTTCTACGAGCGGCTCGGCTTCACCGTCACCGCCGAC
GTCGAGGTGCCCGAAGGACCGCGCACCTGGTGCATGACCCGCAAGCCCGGTGCCTGAACGCGTTAAGTCG
ACAATCAACCTCTGGATTACAAAATTTGTGAAAGATTGACTGGTATTCTTAACTATGTTGCTCCTTTTAC
GCTATGTGGATACGCTGCTTTAATGCCTTTGTATCATGCTATTGCTTCCCGTATGGCTTTCATTTTCTCC
TCCTTGTATAAATCCTGGTTGCTGTCTCTTTATGAGGAGTTGTGGCCCGTTGTCAGGCAACGTGGCGTGG
TGTGCACTGTGTTTGCTGACGCAACCCCCACTGGTTGGGGCATTGCCACCACCTGTCAGCTCCTTTCCGG
GACTTTCGCTTTCCCCCTCCCTATTGCCACGGCGGAACTCATCGCCGCCTGCCTTGCCCGCTGCTGGACA
GGGGCTCGGCTGTTGGGCACTGACAATTCCGTGGTGTTGTCGGGGAAATCATCGTCCTTTCCTTGGCTGC
TCGCCTGTGTTGCCACCTGGATTCTGCGCGGGACGTCCTTCTGCTACGTCCCTTCGGCCCTCAATCCAGC
GGACCTTCCTTCCCGCGGCCTGCTGCCGGCTCTGCGGCCTCTTCCGCGTCTTCGCCTTCGCCCTCAGACG
AGTCGGATCTCCCTTTGGGCCGCCTCCCCGCGTCGACTTTAAGACCAATGACTTACAAGGCAGCTGTAGA
TCTTAGCCACTTTTTAAAAGAAAAGGGGGGACTGGAAGGGCTAATTCACTCCCAACGAAGACAAGATCTG
CTTTTTGCTTGTACTGGGTCTCTCTGGTTAGACCAGATCTGAGCCTGGGAGCTCTCTGGCTAACTAGGGA
ACCCACTGCTTAAGCCTCAATAAAGCTTGCCTTGAGTGCTTCAAGTAGTGTGTGCCCGTCTGTTGTGTGA
CTCTGGTAACTAGAGATCCCTCAGACCCTTTTAGTCAGTGTGGAAAATCTCTAGCAGTACGTATAGTAGT
TCATGTCATCTTATTATTCAGTATTTATAACTTGCAAAGAAATGAATATCAGAGAGTGAGAGGAACTTGT
TTATTGCAGCTTATAATGGTTACAAATAAAGCAATAGCATCACAAATTTCACAAATAAAGCATTTTTTTC
ACTGCATTCTAGTTGTGGTTTGTCCAAACTCATCAATGTATCTTATCATGTCTGGCTCTAGCTATCCCGC
CCCTAACTCCGCCCATCCCGCCCCTAACTCCGCCCAGTTCCGCCCATTCTCCGCCCCATGGCTGACTAAT
TTTTTTTATTTATGCAGAGGCCGAGGCCGCCTCGGCCTCTGAGCTATTCCAGAAGTAGTGAGGAGGCTTT
TTTGGAGGCCTAGGGACGTACCCAATTCGCCCTATAGTGAGTCGTATTACGCGCGCTCACTGGCCGTCGT
TTTACAACGTCGTGACTGGGAAAACCCTGGCGTTACCCAACTTAATCGCCTTGCAGCACATCCCCCTTTC
GCCAGCTGGCGTAATAGCGAAGAGGCCCGCACCGATCGCCCTTCCCAACAGTTGCGCAGCCTGAATGGCG
AATGGG
[124 nt withheld, positions 3367-3490]
C
[91 nt withheld, positions 3492-3582]
A
[49 nt withheld, positions 3584-3632]
CCTTTGACGTTGGAGTCCACGTTCTTT
[37 nt withheld, positions 3660-3696]
ACCCTATCTCGGTCTATTCTTTTGATTTATAAGGGATTTTGCCGATTTCGGCCTATTGGTTAAAAAATGA
GCTGATTTAACAAAAATTTAACGCGAATTTTAACAAAATATTAACGCTTACAATTTAGGTGGCACTTTTC
GGGGAAATGTGCGCGGAACCCCTATTTGTTTATTTTTCTAAATACATTCAAATATGTATCCGCTCATGAG
ACAATAACCCTGATAAATGCTTCAATAATATTGAAAAAGGAAGAGTATGAGTATTCAACATTTCCGTGTC
GCCCTTATTCCCTTTTTTGCGGCATTTTGCCTTCCTGTTTTTGCTCACCCAGAAACGCTGGTGAAAGTAA
AAGATGCTGAAGATCAGTTGGGTGCACGAGTGGGTTACATCGAACTGGATCTCAACAGCGGTAAGATCCT
TGAGAGTTTTCGCCCCGAAGAACGTTTTCCAATGATGAGCACTTTTAAAGTTCTGCTATGTGGCGCGGTA
TTATCCCGTATTGACGCCGGGCAAGAGCAACTCGGTCGCCGCATACACTATTCTCAGAATGACTTGGTTG
AGTACTCACCAGTCACAGAAAAGCATCTTACGGATGGCATGACAGTAAGAGAATTATGCAGTGCTGCCAT
AACCATGAGTGATAACACTGCGGCCAACTTACTTCTGACAACGATCGGAGGACCGAAGGAGCTAACCGCT
TTTTTGCACAACATGGGGGATCATGTAACTCGCCTTGATCGTTGGGAACCGGAGCTGAATGAAGCCATAC
CAAACGACGAGCGTGACACCACGATGCCTGTAGCAATGGCAACAACGTTGCGCAAACTATTAACTGGCGA
ACTACTTACTCTAGCTTCCCGGCAACAATTAATAGACTGGATGGAGGCGGATAAAGTTGCAGGACCACTT
CTGCGCTCGGCCCTTCCGGCTGGCTGGTTTATTGCTGATAAATCTGGAGCCGGTGAGCGTGGGTCTCGCG
GTATCATTGCAGCACTGGGGCCAGATGGTAAGCCCTCCCGTATCGTAGTTATCTACACGACGGGGAGTCA
GGCAACTATGGATGAACGAAATAGACAGATCGCTGAGATAGGTGCCTCACTGATTAAGCATTGGTAACTG
TCAGACCAAGTTTACTCATATATACTTTAGATTGATTTAAAACTTCATTTTTAATTTAAAAGGATCTAGG
TGAAGATCCTTTTTGATAATCTCATGACCAAAATCCCTTAACGTGAGTTTTCGTTCCACTGAGCGTCAGA
CCCCGTAGAAAAGATCAAAGGATCTTCTTGAGATCCTTTTTTTCTGCGCGTAATCTGCTGCTTGCAAACA
AAAAAACCACCGCTACCAGCGGTGGTTTGTTTGCCGGATCAAGAGCTACCAACTCTTTTTCCGAAGGTAA
CTGGCTTCAGCAGAGCGCAGATACCAAATACTGTTCTTCTAGTGTAGCCGTAGTTAGGCCACCACTTCAA
GAACTCTGTAGCACCGCCTACATACCTCGCTCTGCTAATCCTGTTACCAGTGGCTGCTGCCAGTGGCGAT
AAGTCGTGTCTTACCGGGTTGGACTCAAGACGATAGTTACCGGATAAGGCGCAGCGGTCGGGCTGAACGG
GGGGTTCGTGCACACAGCCCAGCTTGGAGCGAACGACCTACACCGAACTGAGATACCTACAGCGTGAGCT
ATGAGAAAGCGCCACGCTTCCCGAAGGGAGAAAGGCGGACAGGTATCCGGTAAGCGGCAGGGTCGGAACA
GGAGAGCGCACGAGGGAGCTTCCAGGGGGAAACGCCTGGTATCTTTATAGTCCTGTCGGGTTTCGCCACC
TCTGACTTGAGCGTCGATTTTTGTGATGCTCGTCAGGGGGGCGGAGCCTATGGAAAAACGCCAGCAACGC
GGCCTTTTTACGGTTCCTGGCCTTTTGCTGGCCTTTTGCTCACATGTTCTTTCCTGCGTTATCCCCTGAT
TCTGTGGATAACCGTATTACCGCCTTTGAGTGAGCTGATACCGCTCGCCGCAGCCGAACGACCGAGCGCA
GCGAGTCAGTGAGCGAGGAAGCGGAAGAGCGCCCAATACGCAAACCGCCTCTCCCCGCGCGTTGGCCGAT
TCATTAATGCAGCTGGCACGACAGGTTTCCCGACTGGAAAGCGGGCAGTGAGCGCAACGCAATTAATGTG
AGTTAGCTCACTCATTAGGCACCCCAGGCTTTACACTTTATGCTTCCGGCTCGTATGTTGTGTGGAATTG
TGAGCGGATAACAATTTCACACAGGAAACAGCTATGACCATGATTACGCCAAGCGCGCAATTAACCCTCA
CTAAAGGGAACAAAAGCTGGAGCTGCAAGCTTAATGTAGTCTTATGCAATACTCTTGTAGTCTTGCAACA
TGGTAACGATGAGTTAGCAACATGCCTTACAAGGAGAGAAAAAGCACCGTGCATGCCGATTGGTGGAAGT
AAGGTGGTACGATCGTGCCTTATTAGGAAGGCAACAGACGGGTCTGACATGGATTGGACGAACCACTGAA
TTGCCGCATTGCAGAGATATTGTATTTAAGTGCCTAGCTCGATACATAAACGGGTCTCTCTGGTTAGACC
AGATCTGAGCCTGGGAGCTCTCTGGCTAACTAGGGAACCCACTGCTTAAGCCTCAATAAAGCTTGCCTTG
AGTGCTTCAAGTAGTGTGTGCCCGTCTGTTGTGTGACTCTGGTAACTAGAGATCCCTCAGACCCTTTTAG
TCAGTGTGGAAAATCTCTAGCAGTGGCGCCCGAACAGGGACTTGAAAGCGAAAGGGAAACCAGAGGAGCT
CTCTCGACGCAGGACTCGGCTTGCTGAAGCGCGCACGGCAAGAGGCGAGGGGCGGCGACTGGTGAGTACG
CCAAAAATTTTGACTAGCGGAGGCTAGAAGGAGAGAGATGGGTGCGAGAGCGTCAGTATTAAGCGGGGGA
GAATTAGATCGCGATGGGAAAAAATTCGGTTAAGGCCAGGGGGAAAGAAAAAATATAAATTAAAACATAT
AGTATGGGCAAGCAGGGAGCTAGAACGATTCGCAGTTAATCCTGGCCTGTTAGAAACATCAGAAGGCTGT
AGACAAATACTGGGACAGCTACAACCATCCCTTCAGACAGGATCAGAAGAACTTAGATCATTATATAATA
CAGTAGCAACCCTCTATTGTGTGCATCAAAGGATAGAGATAAAAGACACCAAGGAAGCTTTAGACAAGAT
AGAGGAAGAGCAAAACAAAAGTAAGACCACCGCACAGCAAGCGGCCGCTGATCTTCAGACCTGGAGGAGG
AGATATGAGGGACAATTGGAGAAGTGAATTATATAAATATAAAGTAGTAAAAATTGAACCATTAGGAGTA
GCACCCACCAAGGCAAAGAGAAGAGTGGTGCAGAGAGAAAAAAGAGCAGTGGGAATAGGAGCTTTGTTCC
TTGGGTTCTTGGGAGCAGCAGGAAGCACTATGGGCGCAGCGTCAATGACGCTGACGGTACAGGCCAGACA
ATTATTGTCTGGTATAGTGCAGCAGCAGAACAATTTGCTGAGGGCTATTGAGGCGCAACAGCATCTGTTG
CAACTCACAGTCTGGGGCATCAAGCAGCTCCAGGCAAGAATCCTGGCTGTGGAAAGATACCTAAAGGATC
AACAGCTCCTGGGGATTTGGGGTTGCTCTGGAAAACTCATTTGCACCACTGCTGTGCCTTGGAATGCTAG
TTGGAGTAATAAATCTCTGGAACAGATTTGGAATCACACGACCTGGATGGAGTGGGACAGAGAAATTAAC
AATTACACAAGCTTAATACACTCCTTAATTGAAGAATCGCAAAACCAGCAAGAAAAGAATGAACAAGAAT
TATTGGAATTAGATAAATGGGCAAGTTTGTGGAATTGGTTTAACATAACAAATTGGCTGTGGTATATAAA
ATTATTCATAATGATAGTAGGAGGCTTGGTAGGTTTAAGAATAGTTTTTGCTGTACTTTCTATAGTGAAT
AGAGTTAGGCAGGGATATTCACCATTATCGTTTCAGACCCACCTCCCAACCCCGAGGGGACCCAGAGAGG
GCCTATTTCCCATGATTCCTTCATATTTGCATATACGATACAAGGCTGTTAGAGAGATAATTAGAATTAA
TTTGACTGTAAACACAAAGATATTAGTACAAAATACGTGACGTAGAAAGTAATAATTTCTTGGGTAGTTT
GCAGTTTTAAAATTATGTTTTAAAATGGACTATCATATGCTTACCGTAACTTGAAAGTATTTCGATTTCT
TGGCTTTATATATCTTGTGGAAAGGACGAAACACCGTCTTGCCGGAATGTCAGCCGGTTTTAGAGCTAGA
AATAGCAAGTTAAAATAAGGCTAGTCCGTTATCAACTTGAAAAAGTGGCACCGAGTCGGTGCTTTTTTAA
GCTTGGCGTAACTAGATCTTGAGACAAATGGCAGTATTCATCCACAATTTTAAAAGAAAAGGGGGGATTG
GGGGGTACAGTGCAGGGGAAAGAATAGTAGACATAATAGCAACAGACATACAAACTAAAGAATTACAAAA
ACAAATTACAAAAATTCAAAATTTTCGGGTTTATTACAGGGACAGCAGAGATCCACTTTGGCGCCGGCTC
GAGGGGG
Features (pLannotate 1.2.2; 29 found; start..end, strand, type, name):
     14..80      +  CDS            small t antigen (fragment): SV40 (simian virus 40) small t antigen
    106..317     +  promoter       EF-1α core promoter: core promoter for human elongation factor EF-1α
    318..1256    +  intron         EF-1α intron A: intron upstream of the start codon of human EF-1α
   1278..1877    +  CDS            PuroR (fragment): puromycin N-acetyltransferase; pac from Streptomyces; confers resistance to puromycin
   1893..2481    +  misc_feature   WPRE: woodchuck hepatitis virus posttranscriptional regulatory element
   2532..2551    +  misc_feature   cPPT/CTS (fragment): central polypurine tract and central termination sequence of HIV-1
   2553..2786    +  LTR            3' LTR (ΔU3): self-inactivating 3' long terminal repeat (LTR) from HIV-1
   2864..2985    +  polyA_signal   SV40 poly(A) signal: SV40 polyadenylation signal
   3025..3160    +  rep_origin     SV40 ori: SV40 origin of replication
   3181..3199    -  promoter       T7 promoter: promoter for bacteriophage T7 RNA polymerase
   3207..3362    +  CDS            lacZα (fragment): LacZα fragment of β-galactosidase; lacZ fragment
   3367..3795    +  rep_origin     f1 ori (sequence partly withheld): f1 bacteriophage origin of replication; arrow indicates direction of (+) strand synthesis
   3848..3952    +  promoter       AmpR promoter: bla
   3953..4813    +  CDS            AmpR: β-lactamase; bla; confers resistance to ampicillin, carbenicillin, and related antibiotics
   4984..5572    +  rep_origin     ori: high-copy-number ColE1/pMB1/pBR322/pUC origin of replication
   5755..5847    +  CDS            lacI (fragment): lac repressor; lacI; The lac repressor binds to the lac operator to inhibit transcription in E. coli. This inhibition can be relieved by adding lactose or isopropyl-β-D-thiogalactopyranoside (IPTG).
   5860..5881    +  protein_bind   CAP binding site: CAP binding activates transcription in the presence of cAMP. E. coli catabolite activator protein
   5896..5926    +  promoter       lac promoter: promoter for the E. coli lac operon
   5934..5950    +  protein_bind   lac operator: The lac repressor binds to the lac operator to inhibit transcription in E. coli. This inhibition can be relieved by adding lactose or isopropyl-β-D-thiogalactopyranoside (IPTG). lac repressor encoded by lacI
   5995..6013    +  promoter       T3 promoter: promoter for bacteriophage T3 RNA polymerase
   6041..6267    +  promoter       RSV promoter: Rous sarcoma virus enhancer/promoter
   6268..6448    +  LTR            5' LTR (truncated): truncated 5' long terminal repeat (LTR) from HIV-1
   6495..6620    +  misc_feature   HIV-1 Ψ: packaging signal of human immunodeficiency virus type 1
   6604..6967    +  CDS            HIV-1 gag (fragment): gag protein from human immunodeficiency virus 1; gag
   7113..7346    +  misc_feature   RRE: The Rev response element (RRE) of HIV-1 allows for Rev-dependent mRNA export from the nucleus to the cytoplasm.
   7723..7749    +  CDS            Rev (fragment): human immunodeficiency virus 1 (HIV-1) Rev protein; rev; enhances nuclear export of unspliced and incompletely spliced viral mRNAs
   7753..7993    +  promoter       U6 promoter: RNA polymerase III promoter for human U6 snRNA
   8023..8098    +  misc_RNA       gRNA scaffold: guide RNA scaffold for the Streptococcus pyogenes CRISPR/Cas9 system
   8154..8271    +  misc_feature   cPPT/CTS: central polypurine tract and central termination sequence of HIV-1
