[The description below was written by a language model from this plasmid's Addgene catalogue record and pLannotate feature annotations shown in this document.]
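Description:
EGFR gRNA (BRDN0001148919) is a third-generation lentiviral CRISPR guide plasmid built on the lentiGuide-Puro backbone and designed to deliver a single guide RNA against human EGFR into mammalian cells. In bacteria it is maintained as a high-copy plasmid through a ColE1/pUC-type origin and selected with ampicillin via the β-lactamase gene. An f1 origin, an SV40 origin and poly(A) signal, and leftover lac, T7 and T3 promoter elements are also annotated in the backbone.

The lentiviral transfer cassette starts with an RSV promoter fused to a truncated HIV-1 5' LTR, which allows Tat-independent production of the genomic RNA. This is followed by the Ψ packaging signal with a partial gag sequence and the Rev response element for Rev-dependent nuclear export. The cassette ends in a ΔU3 self-inactivating 3' LTR. Within it, a human U6 RNA polymerase III promoter drives the EGFR-targeting spacer joined to the Streptococcus pyogenes gRNA scaffold. A cPPT/CTS element follows, then an EF-1α core promoter with its intron A expressing puromycin N-acetyltransferase, so transduced cells can be selected with puromycin. A WPRE downstream of this marker enhances transcript expression.

According to the depositor, the guide was designed against several EGFR reference transcripts. The plasmid does not encode Cas9, so it must be paired with a separate Cas9 vector such as lentiCas9-Blast or used in cells that already express Cas9. It belongs to a human kinome gRNA collection associated with work on optimised sgRNA design, and is suited to knocking out EGFR in human cells.
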