Addgene plasmid #75689: EGFR gRNA (BRDN0001148919)
Purpose: 3rd generation lentiviral gRNA plasmid targeting human EGFR
Depositing lab: John Doench & David Root. Depositing organization: Broad Institute. Publication: Optimized sgRNA design to maximize activity and minimize off-target effects of CRISPR-Cas9. Doench JG, Fusi N, Sullender M, Hegde M, Vaimberg EW, Donovan KF, Smith I, Tothova Z, Wilen C, Orchard R, Virgin HW, Listgarten J, Root DE. Nat Biotechnol. 2016 Jan 18. doi: 10.1038/nbt.3437. PubMed 26780180.
Backbone
  Vector backbone: lentiGuide-Puro
  Backbone manufacturer: Zhang Lab (Addgene plasmid # 52963)
  Vector type: Mammalian Expression, Lentiviral, CRISPR
  Selectable markers: Puromycin
Growth in bacteria
  Bacterial resistance: Ampicillin, 100 μg/mL
  Growth temperature: 37°C
  Growth strain: DH5alpha
  Copy number: High Copy
Gene/Insert
  Gene/Insert name: EGFR (alt names: EGFR; NM_005228.3)
  gRNA/shRNA sequence: TCTTGCCGGAATGTCAGCCG
  Species: H. sapiens (human)
  Entrez Gene: EGFR (a.k.a. ERBB, ERBB1, ERRP, HER1, NISBD2, NNCIS, PIG61, mENA)
  Promoter: hU6
  Cloning method: Unknown
  Sequencing primers: 5′ U6-F; 3′ pS2-R
Terms and licenses: Academic/Nonprofit Terms; Industry Terms: Not Available to Industry
Depositor comments: The gRNA was designed to target the following Genbank reference sequence(s): NM_005228.3,NM_201282.1,NM_201284.1. Note that this plasmid does NOT contain Cas9. It should be used in conjunction with lentiCas9-Blast (Addgene #52962) or otherwise with cell lines already expressing Cas9. Browse the full kinome gRNA library at http://www.addgene.org/pooled-library/broadgpp-human-kinome/ or visit http://www.broadinstitute.org/rnai/public/ for detailed protocols and information.
How to cite: EGFR gRNA (BRDN0001148919) was a gift from John Doench & David Root (Addgene plasmid # 75689 ; http://n2t.net/addgene:75689 ; RRID:Addgene_75689)
