>Addgene plasmid #75689 | EGFR gRNA (BRDN0001148919) | depositor partial sequence | sequence record 143149 | Target Sequence
TCTTGCCGGAATGTCAGCCG
