>Addgene plasmid #75689 | EGFR gRNA (BRDN0001148919) | addgene partial sequence | sequence record 184371 | hU6-F
GTGACGTAGAAAGTAATAATTTCTTGGGTAGTTTGCAGTTTTAAAATTATGTTTTAAAATGGACTATCAT
ATGCTTACCGTAACTTGAAAGTATTTCGATTTCTTGGCTTTATATATCTTGTGGAAAGGACGAAACACCG
TCTTGCCGGAATGTCAGCCGGTTTTAGAGCTAGAAATAGCAAGTTAAAATAAGGCTAGTCCGTTATCAAC
TTGAAAAAGTGGCACCGAGTCGGTGCTTTTTTAAGCTTGGCGTAACTAGATCTTGAGACAAATGGCAGTA
TTCATCCACAATTTTAAAAGAAAAGGGGGGATTGGGGGGTACAGTGCAGGGGAAAGAATAGTAGACATAA
TAGCAACAGACATACAAACTAAAGAATTACAAAAACAAATTACAAAAATTCAAAATTTTCGGGTTTATTA
CAGGGACAGCAGAGATCCACTTTGGCGCCGGCTCGAGGGGGCCCGGGTGCAAAGATGGATAAAGTTTTAA
ACAGAGAGGAATCTTTGCAGCTAATGGACCTTCTAGGTCTTGAAAGGAGTGGGAATTGGCTCCGGTGCCC
GTCAGTGGGC
